Addgene plasmid #173489: pJK01_Rho_minprox_DsREd
Purpose: PCR template for reporter gene with mouse Rhodopsin promoter with DsRed
Depositing lab: Barak Cohen. Depositing organization: Washington University in Saint Louis. Publication: Massively parallel in vivo enhancer assay reveals that highly local features determine the cis-regulatory function of ChIP-seq peaks. White MA, Myers CA, Corbo JC, Cohen BA. Proc Natl Acad Sci U S A. 2013 Jul 16;110(29):11952-7. doi: 10.1073/pnas.1307449110. Epub 2013 Jul 1. PubMed 23818646.
Backbone
  Vector backbone: pCAGGS
  Backbone manufacturer: n/a
  Backbone size w/o insert (bp): 3000
  Total vector size (bp): 4015
  Modifications to backbone: none
  Vector type: Mammalian Expression
Growth in bacteria
  Bacterial resistance: Ampicillin, 100 μg/mL
  Growth temperature: 37°C
  Growth strain: DH5alpha
  Copy number: High Copy
Gene/Insert
  Gene/Insert name: Mouse Rhodopsin promoter driving DsRed reporter gene
  gRNA/shRNA sequence: ATGGCCTCCTCCGAGAACGTCATCACCGAGTTCATGCGCTTCAAGGTGCGCATGGAGGGCACCGTGAACGGCCACGAGTTCGAGATCGAGGGCGAGGGCGAGGGCCGCCCCTACGAGGGCCACAACACCGTGAAGCTGAAGGTGACCAAGGGCGGCCCCCTGCCCTTCGCCTGGGACATCCTGTCCCCCCAGTTCCAGTACGGCTCCAAGGTGTACGTGAAGCACCCCGCCGACATCCCCGACTACAAGAAGCTGTCCTTCCCCGAGGGCTTCAAGTGGGAGCGCGTGATGAACTTCGAGGACGGCGGCGTGGCGACCGTGACCCAGGACTCCTCCCTGCAGGACGGCTGCTTCATCTACAAGGTGAAGTTCATCGGCGTGAACTTCCCCTCCGACGGCCCCGTGATGCAGAAGAAGACCATGGGCTGGGAGGCCTCCACCGAGCGCCTGTACCCCCGCGACGGCGTGCTGAAGGGCGAGACCCACAAGGCCCTGAAGCTGAAGGACGGCGGCCACTACCTGGTGGAGTTCAAGTCCATCTACATGGCCAAGAAGCCCGTGCAGCTGCCCGGCTACTACTACGTGGACGCCAAGCTGGACATCACCTCCCACAACGAGGACTACACCATCGTGGAGCAGTACGAGCGCACCGAGGGCCGCCACCACCTGTTCCTGTA
  Species: Synthetic
  Promoter: Mouse Rhodopsin
  Cloning method: Restriction Enzyme; 5′ cloning site XbaI (unknown if destroyed); 3′ cloning site EagI (unknown if destroyed)
  Sequencing primers: 5′ CTAGAATGTCACCTTGGCCCC; 3′ CCACCACCTGTTCCTGTAG
Resource information
  A portion of this plasmid was derived from a plasmid made by: This construct was originally cloned by co-author Joseph Corbo as described in Hsiau, et al. It was further modified as described in Kwasnieski, et al. Proc Natl Acad Sci U S A 2012 Nov 20;109(47):19498-503. doi: 10.1073/pnas.1210678109.
Terms and licenses: Academic/Nonprofit Terms; Industry Terms: Not Available to Industry
How to cite: pJK01_Rho_minprox_DsREd was a gift from Barak Cohen (Addgene plasmid # 173489 ; http://n2t.net/addgene:173489 ; RRID:Addgene_173489)
