[The description below was written by a language model from this plasmid's Addgene catalogue record and pLannotate feature annotations shown in this document.]
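Description:
pJK01_Rho_minprox_DsREd is a small (about 4 kb) mammalian reporter plasmid built on a pCAGGS-derived backbone. A mouse Rhodopsin promoter drives a DsRed fluorescent reporter. It is propagated in E. coli from a high-copy ColE1/pUC-type origin and selected with ampicillin through the β-lactamase gene and its native promoter. The backbone also retains an SV40 origin of replication with a fragment of the SV40 early promoter, an SV40 polyadenylation signal, and remnants of the lac promoter/operator and lacI. These leftovers play no evident role in the reporter function.

The reporter cassette was inserted between XbaI and EagI sites. Automated annotation identifies the coding sequence as DsRed2, a mammalian codon-optimized tetrameric DsRed variant, preceded by a short multiple-cloning-site fragment. Downstream lie a β-globin-derived segment, picked up by annotation as an HBB coding fragment, and the rabbit β-globin polyadenylation signal typical of pCAGGS. The Rhodopsin promoter itself is not annotated in either feature table. It presumably occupies the roughly 200–250 bp upstream of the cloning-site fragment, and the name suggests a minimal proximal promoter, but the record does not give its boundaries. No CAG enhancer/promoter element is annotated, which suggests that the Rhodopsin promoter took its place. The depositor sequence and the repository's sequencing result differ by only a few nucleotides in length and show the same feature layout.

The stated purpose is to serve as a PCR template for amplifying the Rhodopsin promoter–DsRed reporter unit. The associated work concerns massively parallel in vivo enhancer assays, in which such a promoter–reporter module would be combined with libraries of candidate cis-regulatory sequences to measure their activity.
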