Features (pLannotate 1.2.2; 15 found; start..end, strand, type, name):
    222..249     +  misc_feature   MCS (fragment): multiple cloning site
    257..934     +  CDS            DsRed2: improved tetrameric variant of DsRed fluorescent protein mammalian codon-optimized
    962..1033    +  CDS            HBB (fragment): HBB_PONPY - Experimental evidence at transcript level: Swiss-Prot protein existence level 2. Involved in oxygen transport from the lung to the various peripheral tissues. From Pongo pygmaeus (Bornean orangutan).
   1104..1159    +  polyA_signal   β-globin poly(A) signal: rabbit β-globin polyadenylation signal (Gil and Proudfoot, 1987)
   1542..1558    -  protein_bind   lac operator: The lac repressor binds to the lac operator to inhibit transcription in E. coli. This inhibition can be relieved by adding lactose or isopropyl-β-D-thiogalactopyranoside (IPTG). lac repressor encoded by lacI
   1566..1596    -  promoter       lac promoter: promoter for the E. coli lac operon
   1611..1632    -  protein_bind   CAP binding site: CAP binding activates transcription in the presence of cAMP. E. coli catabolite activator protein
   1645..1684    -  CDS            lacI (fragment): lac repressor; lacI; The lac repressor binds to the lac operator to inhibit transcription in E. coli. This inhibition can be relieved by adding lactose or isopropyl-β-D-thiogalactopyranoside (IPTG).
   1691..1713    +  promoter       SV40 promoter (fragment): SV40 enhancer and early promoter
   1737..1872    +  rep_origin     SV40 ori: SV40 origin of replication
   1892..2026    +  polyA_signal   SV40 poly(A) signal: SV40 polyadenylation signal
   2028..2082    -  CDS            lacI (fragment): lac repressor; lacI; The lac repressor binds to the lac operator to inhibit transcription in E. coli. This inhibition can be relieved by adding lactose or isopropyl-β-D-thiogalactopyranoside (IPTG).
   2265..2853    -  rep_origin     ori: high-copy-number ColE1/pMB1/pBR322/pUC origin of replication
   3024..3884    -  CDS            AmpR: β-lactamase; bla; confers resistance to ampicillin, carbenicillin, and related antibiotics
   3885..3989    -  promoter       AmpR promoter: bla
>Addgene plasmid #173489 | pJK01_Rho_minprox_DsREd | depositor full sequence | sequence record 336489 | pJK01_Rho_minprox_DsREd sequence 4015 bps
GTCGACATATCTCTAGAATGTCACCTTGGCCCCTCTGCAAGCCAATTAGGCCCCGGTGGCAGCAGTGGGA
TTAGCGTTAGTATGATATCTCGCGGATGCTGAATCAGCCTCTGGCTTAGGGAGAGAAGGTCACTTTATAA
GGGTCTGGGGGGGGTCAGTGCCTGGAGTTGCGCTGTGGGAGCCGTCAGAGGCTGAGCTCGCCAAGCAGCC
TTGGTCTCTGTCGGTACCGCGGGCCCGGGATCCACCGGTCGCCACCATGGCCTCCTCCGAGAACGTCATC
ACCGAGTTCATGCGCTTCAAGGTGCGCATGGAGGGCACCGTGAACGGCCACGAGTTCGAGATCGAGGGCG
AGGGCGAGGGCCGCCCCTACGAGGGCCACAACACCGTGAAGCTGAAGGTGACCAAGGGCGGCCCCCTGCC
CTTCGCCTGGGACATCCTGTCCCCCCAGTTCCAGTACGGCTCCAAGGTGTACGTGAAGCACCCCGCCGAC
ATCCCCGACTACAAGAAGCTGTCCTTCCCCGAGGGCTTCAAGTGGGAGCGCGTGATGAACTTCGAGGACG
GCGGCGTGGCGACCGTGACCCAGGACTCCTCCCTGCAGGACGGCTGCTTCATCTACAAGGTGAAGTTCAT
CGGCGTGAACTTCCCCTCCGACGGCCCCGTGATGCAGAAGAAGACCATGGGCTGGGAGGCCTCCACCGAG
CGCCTGTACCCCCGCGACGGCGTGCTGAAGGGCGAGACCCACAAGGCCCTGAAGCTGAAGGACGGCGGCC
ACTACCTGGTGGAGTTCAAGTCCATCTACATGGCCAAGAAGCCCGTGCAGCTGCCCGGCTACTACTACGT
GGACGCCAAGCTGGACATCACCTCCCACAACGAGGACTACACCATCGTGGAGCAGTACGAGCGCACCGAG
GGCCGCCACCACCTGTTCCTGTAGCGGCCGTTACTCGAGATCGATGGCCGCACTCCTCAGGTGCAGGCTG
CCTATCAGAAGGTGGTGGCTGGTGTGGCCAATGCCCTGGCTCACAAATACCACTGAGATCTTTTTCCCTC
TGCCAAAAATTATGGGGACATCATGAAGCCCCTTGAGCATCTGACTTCTGGCTAATAAAGGAAATTTATT
TTCATTGCAATAGTGTGTTGGAATTTTTTGTGTCTCTCACTCGGAAGGACATATGGGAGGGCAAATCATT
TAAAACATCAGAATGAGTATTTGGTTTAGAGTTTGGCAACATATGCCATATGCTGGCTGCCATGAACAAA
GGTGGCTATAAAGAGGTCATCAGTATATGAAACAGCCCCCTGCTGTCCATTCCTTATTCCATAGAAAAGC
CTTGACTTGAGGTTAGATTTTTTTTATATTTTGTTTTGTGTTATTTTTTTCTTTAACATCCCTAAAATTT
TCCTTACATGTTTTACTAGCCAGATTTTTCCTCCTCTCCTGACTACTCCCAGTCATAGCTGTCCCTCTTC
TCTTATGAAGATCCCTCGACCTGCAGCCCAAGCTTGGCGTAATCATGGTCATAGCTGTTTCCTGTGTGAA
ATTGTTATCCGCTCACAATTCCACACAACATACGAGCCGGAAGCATAAAGTGTAAAGCCTGGGGTGCCTA
ATGAGTGAGCTAACTCACATTAATTGCGTTGCGCTCACTGCCCGCTTTCCAGTCGGGAAACCTGTCGTGC
CAGCGGATCCGCATCTCAATTAGTCAGCAACCATAGTCCCGCCCCTAACTCCGCCCATCCCGCCCCTAAC
TCCGCCCAGTTCCGCCCATTCTCCGCCCCATGGCTGACTAATTTTTTTTATTTATGCAGAGGCCGAGGCC
GCCTCGGCCTCTGAGCTATTCCAGAAGTAGTGAGGAGGCTTTTTTGGAGGCCTAGGCTTTTGCAAAAAGC
TAACTTGTTTATTGCAGCTTATAATGGTTACAAATAAAGCAATAGCATCACAAATTTCACAAATAAAGCA
TTTTTTTCACTGCATTCTAGTTGTGGTTTGTCCAAACTCATCAATGTATCTTATCATGTCTGGATCCGCT
GCATTAATGAATCGGCCAACGCGCGGGGAGAGGCGGTTTGCGTATTGGGCGCTCTTCCGCTTCCTCGCTC
ACTGACTCGCTGCGCTCGGTCGTTCGGCTGCGGCGAGCGGTATCAGCTCACTCAAAGGCGGTAATACGGT
TATCCACAGAATCAGGGGATAACGCAGGAAAGAACATGTGAGCAAAAGGCCAGCAAAAGGCCAGGAACCG
TAAAAAGGCCGCGTTGCTGGCGTTTTTCCATAGGCTCCGCCCCCCTGACGAGCATCACAAAAATCGACGC
TCAAGTCAGAGGTGGCGAAACCCGACAGGACTATAAAGATACCAGGCGTTTCCCCCTGGAAGCTCCCTCG
TGCGCTCTCCTGTTCCGACCCTGCCGCTTACCGGATACCTGTCCGCCTTTCTCCCTTCGGGAAGCGTGGC
GCTTTCTCAATGCTCACGCTGTAGGTATCTCAGTTCGGTGTAGGTCGTTCGCTCCAAGCTGGGCTGTGTG
CACGAACCCCCCGTTCAGCCCGACCGCTGCGCCTTATCCGGTAACTATCGTCTTGAGTCCAACCCGGTAA
GACACGACTTATCGCCACTGGCAGCAGCCACTGGTAACAGGATTAGCAGAGCGAGGTATGTAGGCGGTGC
TACAGAGTTCTTGAAGTGGTGGCCTAACTACGGCTACACTAGAAGGACAGTATTTGGTATCTGCGCTCTG
CTGAAGCCAGTTACCTTCGGAAAAAGAGTTGGTAGCTCTTGATCCGGCAAACAAACCACCGCTGGTAGCG
GTGGTTTTTTTGTTTGCAAGCAGCAGATTACGCGCAGAAAAAAAGGATCTCAAGAAGATCCTTTGATCTT
TTCTACGGGGTCTGACGCTCAGTGGAACGAAAACTCACGTTAAGGGATTTTGGTCATGAGATTATCAAAA
AGGATCTTCACCTAGATCCTTTTAAATTAAAAATGAAGTTTTAAATCAATCTAAAGTATATATGAGTAAA
CTTGGTCTGACAGTTACCAATGCTTAATCAGTGAGGCACCTATCTCAGCGATCTGTCTATTTCGTTCATC
CATAGTTGCCTGACTCCCCGTCGTGTAGATAACTACGATACGGGAGGGCTTACCATCTGGCCCCAGTGCT
GCAATGATACCGCGAGACCCACGCTCACCGGCTCCAGATTTATCAGCAATAAACCAGCCAGCCGGAAGGG
CCGAGCGCAGAAGTGGTCCTGCAACTTTATCCGCCTCCATCCAGTCTATTAATTGTTGCCGGGAAGCTAG
AGTAAGTAGTTCGCCAGTTAATAGTTTGCGCAACGTTGTTGCCATTGCTACAGGCATCGTGGTGTCACGC
TCGTCGTTTGGTATGGCTTCATTCAGCTCCGGTTCCCAACGATCAAGGCGAGTTACATGATCCCCCATGT
TGTGCAAAAAAGCGGTTAGCTCCTTCGGTCCTCCGATCGTTGTCAGAAGTAAGTTGGCCGCAGTGTTATC
ACTCATGGTTATGGCAGCACTGCATAATTCTCTTACTGTCATGCCATCCGTAAGATGCTTTTCTGTGACT
GGTGAGTACTCAACCAAGTCATTCTGAGAATAGTGTATGCGGCGACCGAGTTGCTCTTGCCCGGCGTCAA
TACGGGATAATACCGCGCCACATAGCAGAACTTTAAAAGTGCTCATCATTGGAAAACGTTCTTCGGGGCG
AAAACTCTCAAGGATCTTACCGCTGTTGAGATCCAGTTCGATGTAACCCACTCGTGCACCCAACTGATCT
TCAGCATCTTTTACTTTCACCAGCGTTTCTGGGTGAGCAAAAACAGGAAGGCAAAATGCCGCAAAAAAGG
GAATAAGGGCGACACGGAAATGTTGAATACTCATACTCTTCCTTTTTCAATATTATTGAAGCATTTATCA
GGGTTATTGTCTCATGAGCGGATACATATTTGAATGTATTTAGAAAAATAAACAAATAGGGGTTCCGCGC
ACATTTCCCCGAAAAGTGCCACCTG
