Features (pLannotate 1.2.2; 15 found; start..end, strand, type, name):
    238..265     +  misc_feature   MCS (fragment): multiple cloning site
    273..950     +  CDS            DsRed2: improved tetrameric variant of DsRed fluorescent protein mammalian codon-optimized
    978..1049    +  CDS            HBB (fragment): HBB_PONPY - Experimental evidence at transcript level: Swiss-Prot protein existence level 2. Involved in oxygen transport from the lung to the various peripheral tissues. From Pongo pygmaeus (Bornean orangutan).
   1120..1175    +  polyA_signal   β-globin poly(A) signal: rabbit β-globin polyadenylation signal (Gil and Proudfoot, 1987)
   1560..1576    -  protein_bind   lac operator: The lac repressor binds to the lac operator to inhibit transcription in E. coli. This inhibition can be relieved by adding lactose or isopropyl-β-D-thiogalactopyranoside (IPTG). lac repressor encoded by lacI
   1584..1614    -  promoter       lac promoter: promoter for the E. coli lac operon
   1629..1650    -  protein_bind   CAP binding site: CAP binding activates transcription in the presence of cAMP. E. coli catabolite activator protein
   1663..1702    -  CDS            lacI (fragment): lac repressor; lacI; The lac repressor binds to the lac operator to inhibit transcription in E. coli. This inhibition can be relieved by adding lactose or isopropyl-β-D-thiogalactopyranoside (IPTG).
   1709..1731    +  promoter       SV40 promoter (fragment): SV40 enhancer and early promoter
   1755..1890    +  rep_origin     SV40 ori: SV40 origin of replication
   1910..2044    +  polyA_signal   SV40 poly(A) signal: SV40 polyadenylation signal
   2046..2100    -  CDS            lacI (fragment): lac repressor; lacI; The lac repressor binds to the lac operator to inhibit transcription in E. coli. This inhibition can be relieved by adding lactose or isopropyl-β-D-thiogalactopyranoside (IPTG).
   2283..2871    -  rep_origin     ori: high-copy-number ColE1/pMB1/pBR322/pUC origin of replication
   3042..3902    -  CDS            AmpR: β-lactamase; bla; confers resistance to ampicillin, carbenicillin, and related antibiotics
   3903..4007    -  promoter       AmpR promoter: bla
>Addgene plasmid #173489 | pJK01_Rho_minprox_DsREd | addgene full sequence | sequence record 339547 | Addgene NGS Result
AAAAGTGCCACCTGGGTCGACGATATCTCTAGAATGTCACCTTGGCCCCTCTGCAAGCCAATTAGGCCCC
GGTGGCAGCAGTGGGATTAGCGTTAGTATGATATCTCGCGGATGCTGAATCAGCCTCTGGCTTAGGGAGA
GAAGGTCACTTTATAAGGGTCTGGGGGGGGTCAGTGCCTGGAGTTGCGCTGTGGGAGCCGTCAGAGGCTG
AGCTCGCCAAGCAGCCTTGGTCTCTGTCGGTACCGCGGGCCCGGGATCCACCGGTCGCCACCATGGCCTC
CTCCGAGAACGTCATCACCGAGTTCATGCGCTTCAAGGTGCGCATGGAGGGCACCGTGAACGGCCACGAG
TTCGAGATCGAGGGCGAGGGCGAGGGCCGCCCCTACGAGGGCCACAACACCGTGAAGCTGAAGGTGACCA
AGGGCGGCCCCCTGCCCTTCGCCTGGGACATCCTGTCCCCCCAGTTCCAGTACGGCTCCAAGGTGTACGT
GAAGCACCCCGCCGACATCCCCGACTACAAGAAGCTGTCCTTCCCCGAGGGCTTCAAGTGGGAGCGCGTG
ATGAACTTCGAGGACGGCGGCGTGGCGACCGTGACCCAGGACTCCTCCCTGCAGGACGGCTGCTTCATCT
ACAAGGTGAAGTTCATCGGCGTGAACTTCCCCTCCGACGGCCCCGTGATGCAGAAGAAGACCATGGGCTG
GGAGGCCTCCACCGAGCGCCTGTACCCCCGCGACGGCGTGCTGAAGGGCGAGACCCACAAGGCCCTGAAG
CTGAAGGACGGCGGCCACTACCTGGTGGAGTTCAAGTCCATCTACATGGCCAAGAAGCCCGTGCAGCTGC
CCGGCTACTACTACGTGGACGCCAAGCTGGACATCACCTCCCACAACGAGGACTACACCATCGTGGAGCA
GTACGAGCGCACCGAGGGCCGCCACCACCTGTTCCTGTAGCGGCCGTTACTCGAGATCGATGGCCGCACT
CCTCAGGTGCAGGCTGCCTATCAGAAGGTGGTGGCTGGTGTGGCCAATGCCCTGGCTCACAAATACCACT
GAGATCTTTTTCCCTCTGCCAAAAATTATGGGGACATCATGAAGCCCCTTGAGCATCTGACTTCTGGCTA
ATAAAGGAAATTTATTTTCATTGCAATAGTGTGTTGGAATTTTTTGTGTCTCTCACTCGGAAGGACATAT
GGGAGGGCAAATCATTTAAAACATCAGAATGAGTATTTGGTTTAGAGTTTGGCAACATATGCCCATATGC
TGGCTGCCATGAACAAAGGTTGGCTATAAAGAGGTCATCAGTATATGAAACAGCCCCCTGCTGTCCATTC
CTTATTCCATAGAAAAGCCTTGACTTGAGGTTAGATTTTTTTTATATTTTGTTTTGTGTTATTTTTTTCT
TTAACATCCCTAAAATTTTCCTTACATGTTTTACTAGCCAGATTTTTCCTCCTCTCCTGACTACTCCCAG
TCATAGCTGTCCCTCTTCTCTTATGGAGATCCCTCGACCTGCAGCCCAAGCTTGGCGTAATCATGGTCAT
AGCTGTTTCCTGTGTGAAATTGTTATCCGCTCACAATTCCACACAACATACGAGCCGGAAGCATAAAGTG
TAAAGCCTGGGGTGCCTAATGAGTGAGCTAACTCACATTAATTGCGTTGCGCTCACTGCCCGCTTTCCAG
TCGGGAAACCTGTCGTGCCAGCGGATCCGCATCTCAATTAGTCAGCAACCATAGTCCCGCCCCTAACTCC
GCCCATCCCGCCCCTAACTCCGCCCAGTTCCGCCCATTCTCCGCCCCATGGCTGACTAATTTTTTTTATT
TATGCAGAGGCCGAGGCCGCCTCGGCCTCTGAGCTATTCCAGAAGTAGTGAGGAGGCTTTTTTGGAGGCC
TAGGCTTTTGCAAAAAGCTAACTTGTTTATTGCAGCTTATAATGGTTACAAATAAAGCAATAGCATCACA
AATTTCACAAATAAAGCATTTTTTTCACTGCATTCTAGTTGTGGTTTGTCCAAACTCATCAATGTATCTT
ATCATGTCTGGATCCGCTGCATTAATGAATCGGCCAACGCGCGGGGAGAGGCGGTTTGCGTATTGGGCGC
TCTTCCGCTTCCTCGCTCACTGACTCGCTGCGCTCGGTCGTTCGGCTGCGGCGAGCGGTATCAGCTCACT
CAAAGGCGGTAATACGGTTATCCACAGAATCAGGGGATAACGCAGGAAAGAACATGTGAGCAAAAGGCCA
GCAAAAGGCCAGGAACCGTAAAAAGGCCGCGTTGCTGGCGTTTTTCCATAGGCTCCGCCCCCCTGACGAG
CATCACAAAAATCGACGCTCAAGTCAGAGGTGGCGAAACCCGACAGGACTATAAAGATACCAGGCGTTTC
CCCCTGGAAGCTCCCTCGTGCGCTCTCCTGTTCCGACCCTGCCGCTTACCGGATACCTGTCCGCCTTTCT
CCCTTCGGGAAGCGTGGCGCTTTCTCATAGCTCACGCTGTAGGTATCTCAGTTCGGTGTAGGTCGTTCGC
TCCAAGCTGGGCTGTGTGCACGAACCCCCCGTTCAGCCCGACCGCTGCGCCTTATCCGGTAACTATCGTC
TTGAGTCCAACCCGGTAAGACACGACTTATCGCCACTGGCAGCAGCCACTGGTAACAGGATTAGCAGAGC
GAGGTATGTAGGCGGTGCTACAGAGTTCTTGAAGTGGTGGCCTAACTACGGCTACACTAGAAGAACAGTA
TTTGGTATCTGCGCTCTGCTGAAGCCAGTTACCTTCGGAAAAAGAGTTGGTAGCTCTTGATCCGGCAAAC
AAACCACCGCTGGTAGCGGTGGTTTTTTTGTTTGCAAGCAGCAGATTACGCGCAGAAAAAAAGGATCTCA
AGAAGATCCTTTGATCTTTTCTACGGGGTCTGACGCTCAGTGGAACGAAAACTCACGTTAAGGGATTTTG
GTCATGAGATTATCAAAAAGGATCTTCACCTAGATCCTTTTAAATTAAAAATGAAGTTTTAAATCAATCT
AAAGTATATATGAGTAAACTTGGTCTGACAGTTACCAATGCTTAATCAGTGAGGCACCTATCTCAGCGAT
CTGTCTATTTCGTTCATCCATAGTTGCCTGACTCCCCGTCGTGTAGATAACTACGATACGGTAGGGCTTA
CCATCTGGCCCCAGTGCTGCAATGATACCGCGAGACCCACGCTCACCGGCTCCAGATTTATCAGCAATAA
ACCAGCCAGCCGGAAGGGCCGAGCGCAGAAGTGGTCCTGCAACTTTATCCGCCTCCATCCAGTCTATTAA
TTGTTGCCGGGAAGCTAGAGTAAGTAGTTCGCCAGTTAATAGTTTGCGCAACGTTGTTGCCATTGCTACA
GGCATCGTGGTGTCACGCTCGTCGTTTGGTATGGCTTCATTCAGCTCCGGTTCCCAACGATCAAGGCGAG
TTACATGATCCCCCATGTTGTGCAAAAAAGCGGTTAGCTCCTTCGGTCCTCCGATCGTTGTCAGAAGTAA
GTTGGCCGCAGTGTTATCACTCATGGTTATGGCAGCACTGCATAATTCTCTTACTGTCATGCCATCCGTA
AGATGCTTTTCTGTGACTGGTGAGTACTCAACCAAGTCATTCTGAGAATAGTGTATGCGGCGACCGAGTT
GCTCTTGCCCGGCGTCAATACGGGATAATACCGCGCCACATAGCAGAACTTTAAAAGTGCTCATCATTGG
AAAACGTTCTTCGGGGCGAAAACTCTCAAGGATCTTACCGCTGTTGAGATCCAGTTCGATGTAACCCACT
CGTGCACCCAACTGATCTTCAGCATCTTTTACTTTCACCAGCGTTTCTGGGTGAGCAAAAACAGGAAGGC
AAAATGCCGCAAAAAAGGGAATAAGGGCGACACGGAAATGTTGAATACTCATACTCTTCCTTTTTCAATA
TTATTGAAGCATTTATCAGGGTTATTGTCTCATGAGCGGATACATATTTGAATGTATTTAGAAAAATAAA
CAAATAGGGGTTCCGCGCACATTTCCCCG
